Addgene plasmid #50797: pUAS-Cre
Purpose: Expression of Cre recombinase under the control of the UAS-promoter
Depositing lab: Connie Cepko. Depositing organization: Harvard Medical School. Publication: A nanobody-based system using fluorescent proteins as scaffolds for cell-specific gene manipulation. Tang JC, Szikra T, Kozorovitskiy Y, Teixiera M, Sabatini BL, Roska B, Cepko CL. Cell. 2013 Aug 15;154(4):928-39. doi: 10.1016/j.cell.2013.07.021. PubMed 23953120.
Backbone
  Vector backbone: pUAS-luc2
  Backbone manufacturer: Liqun Luo
  Backbone size w/o insert (bp): 2959
  Total vector size (bp): 4036
  Vector type: Multi-species
Growth in bacteria
  Bacterial resistance: Ampicillin, 100 μg/mL
  Growth temperature: 37°C
  Growth strain: DH5alpha
  Copy number: High Copy
Gene/Insert
  Gene/Insert name: Cre recombinase (alt name: Cre)
  Insert size (bp): 1077
  Promoter: UAS-hsp70
  Cloning method: Restriction Enzyme; 5′ cloning site EcoRI (destroyed during cloning); 3′ cloning site XbaI (destroyed during cloning)
  Sequencing primers: 5′ AGCAAATAAACAAGCGCAGC; 3′ GCATTCTAGTTGTGGTTTGTCC
Terms and licenses: Academic/Nonprofit Terms; Industry Terms: Not Available to Industry
Depositor comments: Tang J.C. et al. (2013). A nanobody-based system using fluorescent proteins as scaffolds for cell-specific gene manipulation. Cell. 2013 Aug 15;154(4):928-39.
How to cite: pUAS-Cre was a gift from Connie Cepko (Addgene plasmid # 50797 ; http://n2t.net/addgene:50797 ; RRID:Addgene_50797)
