[The description below was written by a language model from this plasmid's Addgene catalogue record and pLannotate feature annotations shown in this document.]
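Description:
pUAS-Cre is a small, high-copy bacterial plasmid for Gal4-dependent expression of Cre recombinase, built on the pUAS-luc2 backbone by placing Cre into EcoRI and XbaI sites that were both destroyed during cloning. The catalogue lists it as a multi-species vector of about 4.0 kb (the deposited full sequence is 4,018 nt, slightly shorter than the stated total). It is propagated in E. coli through a ColE1/pUC-type origin and selected with ampicillin via the β-lactamase gene. Short annotated fragments of a tetracycline resistance gene, SV40 large T antigen and a pUC multiple cloning site appear to be non-functional backbone remnants.

The expression cassette consists of five tandem Gal4-binding UAS elements placed upstream of the Drosophila hsp70Bb promoter, followed by the Cre coding sequence from bacteriophage P1 (annotated as a fragment covering most of the roughly 1.1 kb insert). An SV40 polyadenylation signal lies downstream, although it is annotated on the opposite strand. A synthetic poly(A) signal and an RNA polymerase II transcriptional pause site from the human α2 globin gene sit upstream of the UAS array. These elements typically block read-through transcription from the backbone and so keep background expression low.

Cre should therefore be transcribed only when a Gal4 DNA-binding-domain activator is present at the UAS sites, and it then recombines loxP-flanked targets. The associated publication describes a nanobody-based system that uses fluorescent proteins as scaffolds for cell-specific gene manipulation. This suggests the plasmid serves as a recombinase readout for such Gal4-based activators, though the record does not give further experimental detail.
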