Features (pLannotate 1.2.2; 12 found; start..end, strand, type, name):
     65..86      -  misc_feature   MCS (fragment): pUC18/19 multiple cloning site
     85..179     +  protein_bind   5X UAS: five tandem copies of the "ScaI site" 17-mer CGGAGTACTGTCCTCCG, an upstream activating sequence (UAS) that efficiently binds yeast Gal4 (Webster et al., 1988; Pfeiffer et al., 2010) GAL4
    198..436     +  promoter       hsp70 promoter: Drosophila melanogaster hsp70Bb promoter
    466..1490    +  CDS            Cre (fragment): site-specific recombinase Cre is a site-specific recombinase from bacteriophage P1. Recombination occurs at loxP sequences.
   1572..1693    -  polyA_signal   SV40 poly(A) signal: SV40 polyadenylation signal
   1716..1784    -  CDS            large T antigen (fragment): large T antigen from SV40 (simian virus 40)
   1800..1932    +  CDS            TcR (fragment): tetracycline efflux protein; tet; confers resistance to tetracycline
   2112..2700    -  rep_origin     ori: high-copy-number ColE1/pMB1/pBR322/pUC origin of replication
   2900..3760    -  CDS            AmpR: β-lactamase confers resistance to ampicillin, carbenicillin, and related antibiotics
   3761..3802    -  promoter       AmpR promoter (fragment): bla
   3865..3913    +  polyA_signal   poly(A) signal: synthetic polyadenylation signal
   3927..4018    +  misc_feature   pause site: RNA polymerase II transcriptional pause signal from the human α2 globin gene
>Addgene plasmid #50797 | pUAS-Cre | depositor full sequence | sequence record 76198 | pUAS-Cre sequence 4018 bps
GGCCTAACTGGCCGGTACCTGAGCTCGCTAGCCTCGAGGATATCAAGATCTGGCCTCGGCGGCCAAGCTT
GCATGCCTGCAGGTCGGAGTACTGTCCTCCGAGCGGAGTACTGTCCTCCGAGCGGAGTACTGTCCTCCGA
GCGGAGTACTGTCCTCCGAGCGGAGTACTGTCCTCCGAGCGGAGACTCTAGCGAGCGCCGGAGTATAAAT
AGAGGCGCTTCGTCTACGGAGCGACAATTCAATTCAAACAAGCAAAGTGAACACGTCGCTAAGCGAAAGC
TAAGCAAATAAACAAGCGCAGCTGAACAAGCTAAACAATCTGCAGTAAAGTGCAAGTTAAAGTGAATCAA
TTAAAAGTAACCAGCAACCAAGTAAATCAACTGCAACTACTGAAATCTGCCAAGAAGTAATTATTGAATA
CAAGAAGAGAACTCTGAATAGGGAATTGGGAATTCGCCACCATGGCCAATTTACTGACCGTACACCAAAA
TTTGCCTGCATTACCGGTCGATGCAACGAGTGATGAGGTTCGCAAGAACCTGATGGACATGTTCAGGGAT
CGCCAGGCGTTTTCTGAGCATACCTGGAAAATGCTTCTGTCCGTTTGCCGGTCGTGGGCGGCATGGTGCA
AGTTGAATAACCGGAAATGGTTTCCCGCAGAACCTGAAGATGTTCGCGATTATCTTCTATATCTTCAGGC
GCGCGGTCTGGCAGTAAAAACTATCCAGCAACATTTGGGCCAGCTAAACATGCTTCATCGTCGGTCCGGG
CTGCCACGACCAAGTGACAGCAATGCTGTTTCACTGGTTATGCGGCGGATCCGAAAAGAAAACGTTGATG
CCGGTGAACGTGCAAAACAGGCTCTAGCGTTCGAACGCACTGATTTCGACCAGGTTCGTTCACTCATGGA
AAATAGCGATCGCTGCCAGGATATACGTAATCTGGCATTTCTGGGGATTGCTTATAACACCCTGTTACGT
ATAGCCGAAATTGCCAGGATCAGGGTTAAAGATATCTCACGTACTGACGGTGGGAGAATGTTAATCCATA
TTGGCAGAACGAAAACGCTGGTTAGCACCGCAGGTGTAGAGAAGGCACTTAGCCTGGGGGTAACTAAACT
GGTCGAGCGATGGATTTCCGTCTCTGGTGTAGCTGATGATCCGAATAACTACCTGTTTTGCCGGGTCAGA
AAAAATGGTGTTGCCGCGCCATCTGCCACCAGCCAGCTATCAACTCGCGCCCTGGAAGGGATTTTTGAAG
CAACTCATCGATTGATTTACGGCGCTAAGGATGACTCTGGTCAGAGATACCTGGCCTGGTCTGGACACAG
TGCCCGTGTCGGAGCCGCGCGAGATATGGCCCGCGCTGGAGTTTCAATACCGGAGATCATGCAAGCTGGT
GGCTGGACCAATGTAAATATTGTCATGAACTATATCCGTAACCTGGATAGTGAAACAGGGGCAATGGTGC
GCCTGCTGGAAGATGGCGATGGACCGGTGGAACAAAAACTTATTTCTGAAGAAGATCTGTGATCTAGAGT
CGGGGCGGCCGGCCGCTTCGAGCAGACATGATAAGATACATTGATGAGTTTGGACAAACCACAACTAGAA
TGCAGTGAAAAAAATGCTTTATTTGTGAAATTTGTGATGCTATTGCTTTATTTGTAACCATTATAAGCTG
CAATAAACAAGTTAACAACAACAATTGCATTCATTTTATGTTTCAGGTTCAGGGGGAGGTGTGGGAGGTT
TTTTAAAGCAAGTAAAACCTCTACAAATGTGGTAAAATCGATAAGGATCCGTCGACCGATGCCCTTGAGA
GCCTTCAACCCAGTCAGCTCCTTCCGGTGGGCGCGGGGCATGACTATCGTCGCCGCACTTATGACTGTCT
TCTTTATCATGCAACTCGTAGGACAGGTGCCGGCAGCGCTCTTCCGCTTCCTCGCTCACTGACTCGCTGC
GCTCGGTCGTTCGGCTGCGGCGAGCGGTATCAGCTCACTCAAAGGCGGTAATACGGTTATCCACAGAATC
AGGGGATAACGCAGGAAAGAACATGTGAGCAAAAGGCCAGCAAAAGGCCAGGAACCGTAAAAAGGCCGCG
TTGCTGGCGTTTTTCCATAGGCTCCGCCCCCCTGACGAGCATCACAAAAATCGACGCTCAAGTCAGAGGT
GGCGAAACCCGACAGGACTATAAAGATACCAGGCGTTTCCCCCTGGAAGCTCCCTCGTGCGCTCTCCTGT
TCCGACCCTGCCGCTTACCGGATACCTGTCCGCCTTTCTCCCTTCGGGAAGCGTGGCGCTTTCTCATAGC
TCACGCTGTAGGTATCTCAGTTCGGTGTAGGTCGTTCGCTCCAAGCTGGGCTGTGTGCACGAACCCCCCG
TTCAGCCCGACCGCTGCGCCTTATCCGGTAACTATCGTCTTGAGTCCAACCCGGTAAGACACGACTTATC
GCCACTGGCAGCAGCCACTGGTAACAGGATTAGCAGAGCGAGGTATGTAGGCGGTGCTACAGAGTTCTTG
AAGTGGTGGCCTAACTACGGCTACACTAGAAGAACAGTATTTGGTATCTGCGCTCTGCTGAAGCCAGTTA
CCTTCGGAAAAAGAGTTGGTAGCTCTTGATCCGGCAAACAAACCACCGCTGGTAGCGGTGGTTTTTTTGT
TTGCAAGCAGCAGATTACGCGCAGAAAAAAAGGATCTCAAGAAGATCCTTTGATCTTTTCTACGGGGTCT
GACGCTCAGTGGAACGAAAACTCACGTTAAGGGATTTTGGTCATGAGATTATCAAAAAGGATCTTCACCT
AGATCCTTTTAAATTAAAAATGAAGTTTTAAATCAATCTAAAGTATATATGAGTAAACTTGGTCTGACAG
CGGCCGCAAATGCTAAACCACTGCAGTGGTTACCAGTGCTTGATCAGTGAGGCACCGATCTCAGCGATCT
GCCTATTTCGTTCGTCCATAGTGGCCTGACTCCCCGTCGTGTAGATCACTACGATTCGTGAGGGCTTACC
ATCAGGCCCCAGCGCAGCAATGATGCCGCGAGAGCCGCGTTCACCGGCCCCCGATTTGTCAGCAATGAAC
CAGCCAGCAGGGAGGGCCGAGCGAAGAAGTGGTCCTGCTACTTTGTCCGCCTCCATCCAGTCTATGAGCT
GCTGTCGTGATGCTAGAGTAAGAAGTTCGCCAGTGAGTAGTTTCCGAAGAGTTGTGGCCATTGCTACTGG
CATCGTGGTATCACGCTCGTCGTTCGGTATGGCTTCGTTCAACTCTGGTTCCCAGCGGTCAAGCCGGGTC
ACATGATCACCCATATTATGAAGAAATGCAGTCAGCTCCTTAGGGCCTCCGATCGTTGTCAGAAGTAAGT
TGGCCGCGGTGTTGTCGCTCATGGTAATGGCAGCACTACACAATTCTCTTACCGTCATGCCATCCGTAAG
ATGCTTTTCCGTGACCGGCGAGTACTCAACCAAGTCGTTTTGTGAGTAGTGTATACGGCGACCAAGCTGC
TCTTGCCCGGCGTCTATACGGGACAACACCGCGCCACATAGCAGTACTTTGAAAGTGCTCATCATCGGGA
ATCGTTCTTCGGGGCGGAAAGACTCAAGGATCTTGCCGCTATTGAGATCCAGTTCGATATAGCCCACTCT
TGCACCCAGTTGATCTTCAGCATCTTTTACTTTCACCAGCGTTTCGGGGTGTGCAAAAACAGGCAAGCAA
AATGCCGCAAAGAAGGGAATGAGTGCGACACGAAAATGTTGGATGCTCATACTCGTCCTTTTTCAATATT
ATTGAAGCATTTATCAGGGTTACTAGTACGTCTCTCAAGGATAAGTAAGTAATATTAAGGTACGGGAGGT
ATTGGACAGGCCGCAATAAAATATCTTTATTTTCATTACATCTGTGTGTTGGTTTTTTGTGTGAATCGAT
AGTACTAACATACGCTCTCCATCAAAACAAAACGAAACAAAACAAACTAGCAAAATAGGCTGTCCCCAGT
GCAAGTGCAGGTGCCAGAACATTTCTCT
