>Addgene plasmid #50797 | pUAS-Cre | addgene partial sequence | sequence record 81163 | EBV-rev 5'-GTGGTTTGTCCAAACTCATC-3'
AGCGGCCGGCCGCCCCGACTCTAGATCACAGATCTTCTTCAGAAATAAGTTTTTGTTCCACCGGTCCATC
GCCATCTTCCAGCAGGCGCACCATTGCCCCTGTTTCACTATCCAGGTTACGGATATAGTTCATGACAATA
TTTACATTGGTCCAGCCACCAGCTTGCATGATCTCCGGTATTGAAACTCCAGCGCGGGCCATATCTCGCG
CGGCTCCGACACGGGCACTGTGTCCAGACCAGGCCAGGTATCTCTGACCAGAGTCATCCTTAGCGCCGTA
AATCAATCGATGAGTTGCTTCAAAAATCCCTTCCAGGGCGCGAGTTGATAGCTGGCTGGTGGCAGATGGC
GCGGCAACACCATTTTTTCTGACCCGGCAAAACAGGTAGTTATTCGGATCATCAGCTACACCAGAGACGG
AAATCCATCGCTCGACCAGTTTAGTTACCCCCAGGCTAAGTGCCTTCTCTACACCTGCGGTGCTAACCAG
CGTTTTCGTTCTGCCAATATGGATTAACATTCTCCCACCGTCAGTACGTGAGATATCTTTAACCCTGATC
CTGGCAATTTCGGCTATACGTAACAGGGTGTTATAAGCAATCCCCAGAAATGCCAGATTACGTATATCCT
GGCAGCGATCGCTATTTTCCATGAGTGAACGAACCTGGTCGAAATCAGTGCGTTCGAACGCTAGAGCCTG
TTTTGCACGTTCACCGGCATCAACGTTTTCTTTTCGGATCCGCCGCATAACCAGTGAAACAGCATTGCTG
TCACTTGGTCGTGGCAGCCCGGACCGACGATGAAGCATGTTTAGCTGGCCCAAATGTTGCTGGATAGTTT
TTACTGCCAGACCGCGCGCCTGAAGATATAGAAGATAATCGCGAACATCTTCAGGTTCTGCGGGAAACCA
TTTCCGGTTATTCAACTTGCACCATGCCGCCCACGACCGGCAAACGGACAGAAGCAT
