>Addgene plasmid #50797 | pUAS-Cre | addgene partial sequence | sequence record 81164 | RVprimer3 5'-CTAGCAAAATAGGCTGTCCC-3'
GGCCTAACTGGCCGGTACCTGAGCTCGCTAGCCTCGAGGATATCAAGATCTGGCCTCGGCGGCCAAGCTT
GCATGCCTGCAGGTCGGAGTACTGTCCTCCGAGCGGAGTACTGTCCTCCGAGCGGAGTACTGTCCTCCGA
GCGGAGTACTGTCCTCCGAGCGGAGTACTGTCCTCCGAGCGGAGACTCTAGCGAGCGCCGGAGTATAAAT
AGAGGCGCTTCGTCTACGGAGCGACAATTCAATTCAAACAAGCAAAGTGAACACGTCGCTAAGCGAAAGC
TAAGCAAATAAACAAGCGCAGCTGAACAAGCTAAACAATCTGCAGTAAAGTGCAAGTTAAAGTGAATCAA
TTAAAAGTAACCAGCAACCAAGTAAATCAACTGCAACTACTGAAATCTGCCAAGAAGTAATTATTGAATA
CAAGAAGAGAACTCTGAATAGGGAATTGGGAATTCGCCACCATGGCCAATTTACTGACCGTACACCAAAA
TTTGCCTGCATTACCGGTCGATGCAACGAGTGATGAGGTTCGCAAGAACCTGATGGACATGTTCAGGGAT
CGCCAGGCGTTTTCTGAGCATACCTGGAAAATGCTTCTGTCCGTTTGCCGGTCGTGGGCGGCATGGTGCA
AGTTGAATAACCGGAAATGGTTTCCCGCAGAACCTGAAGATGTTCGCGATTATCTTCTATATCTTCAGGC
GCGCGGTCTGGCAGTAAAAACTATCCAGCAACATTTGGGCCAGCTAAACATGCTTCATCGTCGGTCCGGG
CTGCCACGACCAAGTGACAGCAATGCTGTTTCACTGGTTATGCGGCGGATCCGAAAAGAAAACGTTGATG
CCGGTGAACGTGCAAAACAGGCTCTAGCGTTCGAACGCACTGATTTCGACCAGGTTCGTTCACTCATGGA
AAATAGCGATCGCTGCCAGGATATACGTAATCTGGCATTTCTGGGGATTGCTTATAACACCCT
